Addgene plasmid #236510: mCGN-Myc-His
Purpose: For expression of Cingulin (mouse) in mammalian cells
Depositing lab: Sandra Citi. Depositing organization: University of Geneva. Publication: Cingulin binds to the ZU5 domain of scaffolding protein ZO-1 to promote its extended conformation, stabilization, and tight junction accumulation. Vasileva E, Spadaro D, Rouaud F, King JM, Flinois A, Shah J, Sluysmans S, Mean I, Jond L, Turner JR, Citi S. J Biol Chem. 2022 Apr;298(4):101797. doi: 10.1016/j.jbc.2022.101797. Epub 2022 Mar 5. PubMed 35259394.
Backbone
  Vector backbone: pCDNA3.1A
  Vector type: Mammalian Expression
Growth in bacteria
  Bacterial resistance: Ampicillin, 100 μg/mL
  Growth temperature: 37°C
  Growth strain: DH5alpha
  Copy number: High Copy
Gene/Insert
  Gene/Insert name: CGN
  Species: M. musculus (mouse)
  Insert size (bp): 3576
  Mutation: WT
  Entrez Gene: Cgn (a.k.a. AI647528, AI987749, MGC118157, 6330408J11Rik)
  Tag / fusion protein: Myc-His (C terminal on insert)
  Cloning method: Restriction Enzyme; 5′ cloning site Xho1 (unknown if destroyed); 3′ cloning site Kpn1 (unknown if destroyed)
Terms and licenses: Academic/Nonprofit Terms; Industry Terms: Not Available to Industry
Depositor comments: S2407 (Plasmid collection number)
How to cite: mCGN-Myc-His was a gift from Sandra Citi (Addgene plasmid # 236510 ; http://n2t.net/addgene:236510 ; RRID:Addgene_236510)
