[The description below was written by a language model from this plasmid's Addgene catalogue record and pLannotate feature annotations shown in this document.]
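Description:
mCGN-Myc-His is a mammalian expression plasmid built on a pcDNA3.1A-type backbone that carries the wild-type mouse cingulin coding sequence (Cgn, about 3.6 kb) for expression in cultured mammalian cells. The sequenced construct is roughly 9 kb. In bacteria it replicates from a high-copy ColE1/pUC-type origin and is selected with ampicillin through the β-lactamase gene. An f1 origin is also present, a standard backbone element that permits single-stranded DNA production.

Cingulin transcription is driven by the human cytomegalovirus immediate-early enhancer and promoter and is terminated by the bovine growth hormone polyadenylation signal. A T7 promoter lies between the CMV promoter and the insert and can serve for in vitro transcription or as a sequencing primer site. According to the catalogue entry, the insert was cloned between XhoI and KpnI sites and is fused at its C terminus to a Myc-His tag. The automated annotation does not label a Myc epitope, but it marks a short match just downstream of the Cgn reading frame that corresponds to a 6xHis stretch, consistent with that tag. The tag allows detection of the protein with anti-Myc or anti-His antibodies and purification by metal-affinity methods. A separate cassette with the SV40 early promoter, the neomycin phosphotransferase gene and the SV40 polyadenylation signal allows G418 selection of stably transfected cells. The small LTR, ble, lacI and bom fragments in the feature table appear to be short backbone remnants or similarity hits rather than functional parts.

Cingulin is a tight junction protein, and the associated publication concerns its binding to the scaffolding protein ZO-1. The construct therefore suits exogenous expression, localisation and interaction studies of tagged cingulin.
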