Features (pLannotate 1.2.2; 21 found; start..end, strand, type, name):
     24..452     +  rep_origin     f1 ori (sequence partly withheld): f1 bacteriophage origin of replication; arrow indicates direction of (+) strand synthesis
    466..795     +  promoter       SV40 promoter: SV40 enhancer and early promoter
    862..1653    +  CDS            neo: KKA2_KLEPN - Also known as kan, nptII. Experimental evidence at protein level: Swiss-Prot protein existence level 1. Resistance to kanamycin, neomycin, paromomycin, ribostamycin, butirosin and gentamicin B. From Klebsiella pneumoniae.
   1677..1835    +  CDS            ble (fragment): BLE_KLEPN - Experimental evidence at protein level: Swiss-Prot protein existence level 1. Binding protein with a strong affinity to the bleomycin family of antibiotics. Binds to CL990; an antimitotic-antibiotic compound. From Klebsiella pneumoniae.
   1830..1951    +  polyA_signal   SV40 poly(A) signal: SV40 polyadenylation signal
   2024..2040    -  protein_bind   lac operator: The lac repressor binds to the lac operator to inhibit transcription in E. coli. This inhibition can be relieved by adding lactose or isopropyl-β-D-thiogalactopyranoside (IPTG). lac repressor encoded by lacI
   2048..2078    -  promoter       lac promoter: promoter for the E. coli lac operon
   2093..2114    -  protein_bind   CAP binding site: CAP binding activates transcription in the presence of cAMP. E. coli catabolite activator protein
   2127..2219    -  CDS            lacI (fragment): lac repressor; lacI; The lac repressor binds to the lac operator to inhibit transcription in E. coli. This inhibition can be relieved by adding lactose or isopropyl-β-D-thiogalactopyranoside (IPTG).
   2402..2990    -  rep_origin     ori: high-copy-number ColE1/pMB1/pBR322/pUC origin of replication
   3161..4021    -  CDS            AmpR: β-lactamase; bla; confers resistance to ampicillin, carbenicillin, and related antibiotics
   4022..4126    -  promoter       AmpR promoter: bla
   4185..4237    -  misc_feature   bom (fragment): basis of mobility region from pBR322
   4392..4771    +  enhancer       CMV enhancer: human cytomegalovirus immediate early enhancer
   4772..4975    +  promoter       CMV promoter: human cytomegalovirus (CMV) immediate early promoter
   4971..5004    +  LTR            5' LTR (truncated) (fragment): truncated 5' long terminal repeat (LTR) from HIV-1
   5020..5038    +  promoter       T7 promoter: promoter for bacteriophage T7 RNA polymerase
   5093..8665    +  CDS            Cgn: CING_MOUSE - Also known as Kiaa1319. Experimental evidence at protein level: Swiss-Prot protein existence level 1. Probably plays a role in the formation and regulation of the tight junction (TJ) paracellular permeability barrier. From Mus musculus (Mouse).
   8729..8746    +  CDS            capTEV™ (fragment): composite tag for in vivo biotinylation, TEV protease cleavage, and 6xHis tagging
   8796..9020    +  polyA_signal   bGH poly(A) signal: bovine growth hormone polyadenylation signal
   9024..3       +  promoter       SV40 promoter (fragment) (across the origin): SV40 enhancer and early promoter
>Addgene plasmid #236510 | mCGN-Myc-His | addgene full sequence | sequence record 469647 | Addgene NGS Result
CTGGGGCTCTAGGGGGTATCCCC
[124 nt withheld, positions 24-147]
C
[91 nt withheld, positions 149-239]
A
[49 nt withheld, positions 241-289]
CCTTTGACGTTGGAGTCCACGTTCTTT
[37 nt withheld, positions 317-353]
ACCCTATCTCGGTCTATTCTTTTGATTTATAAGGGATTTTGCCGATTTCGGCCTATTGGTTAAAAAATGA
GCTGATTTAACAAAAATTTAACGCGAATTAATTCTGTGGAATGTGTGTCAGTTAGGGTGTGGAAAGTCCC
CAGGCTCCCCAGCAGGCAGAAGTATGCAAAGCATGCATCTCAATTAGTCAGCAACCAGGTGTGGAAAGTC
CCCAGGCTCCCCAGCAGGCAGAAGTATGCAAAGCATGCATCTCAATTAGTCAGCAACCATAGTCCCGCCC
CTAACTCCGCCCATCCCGCCCCTAACTCCGCCCAGTTCCGCCCATTCTCCGCCCCATGGCTGACTAATTT
TTTTTATTTATGCAGAGGCCGAGGCCGCCTCTGCCTCTGAGCTATTCCAGAAGTAGTGAGGAGGCTTTTT
TGGAGGCCTAGGCTTTTGCAAAAAGCTCCCGGGAGCTTGTATATCCATTTTCGGATCTGATCAAGAGACA
GGATGAGGATCGTTTCGCATGATTGAACAAGATGGATTGCACGCAGGTTCTCCGGCCGCTTGGGTGGAGA
GGCTATTCGGCTATGACTGGGCACAACAGACAATCGGCTGCTCTGATGCCGCCGTGTTCCGGCTGTCAGC
GCAGGGGCGCCCGGTTCTTTTTGTCAAGACCGACCTGTCCGGTGCCCTGAATGAACTGCAGGACGAGGCA
GCGCGGCTATCGTGGCTGGCCACGACGGGCGTTCCTTGCGCAGCTGTGCTCGACGTTGTCACTGAAGCGG
GAAGGGACTGGCTGCTATTGGGCGAAGTGCCGGGGCAGGATCTCCTGTCATCTCACCTTGCTCCTGCCGA
GAAAGTATCCATCATGGCTGATGCAATGCGGCGGCTGCATACGCTTGATCCGGCTACCTGCCCATTCGAC
CACCAAGCGAAACATCGCATCGAGCGAGCACGTACTCGGATGGAAGCCGGTCTTGTCGATCAGGATGATC
TGGACGAAGAGCATCAGGGGCTCGCGCCAGCCGAACTGTTCGCCAGGCTCAAGGCGCGCATGCCCGACGG
CGAGGATCTCGTCGTGACCCATGGCGATGCCTGCTTGCCGAATATCATGGTGGAAAATGGCCGCTTTTCT
GGATTCATCGACTGTGGCCGGCTGGGTGTGGCGGACCGCTATCAGGACATAGCGTTGGCTACCCGTGATA
TTGCTGAAGAGCTTGGCGGCGAATGGGCTGACCGCTTCCTCGTGCTTTACGGTATCGCCGCTCCCGATTC
GCAGCGCATCGCCTTCTATCGCCTTCTTGACGAGTTCTTCTGAGCGGGACTCTGGGGTTCGAAATGACCG
ACCAAGCGACGCCCAACCTGCCATCACGAGATTTCGATTCCACCGCCGCCTTCTATGAAAGGTTGGGCTT
CGGAATCGTTTTCCGGGACGCCGGCTGGATGATCCTCCAGCGCGGGGATCTCATGCTGGAGTTCTTCGCC
CACCCCAACTTGTTTATTGCAGCTTATAATGGTTACAAATAAAGCAATAGCATCACAAATTTCACAAATA
AAGCATTTTTTTCACTGCATTCTAGTTGTGGTTTGTCCAAACTCATCAATGTATCTTATCATGTCTGTAT
ACCGTCGACCTCTAGCTAGAGCTTGGCGTAATCATGGTCATAGCTGTTTCCTGTGTGAAATTGTTATCCG
CTCACAATTCCACACAACATACGAGCCGGAAGCATAAAGTGTAAAGCCTGGGGTGCCTAATGAGTGAGCT
AACTCACATTAATTGCGTTGCGCTCACTGCCCGCTTTCCAGTCGGGAAACCTGTCGTGCCAGCTGCATTA
ATGAATCGGCCAACGCGCGGGGAGAGGCGGTTTGCGTATTGGGCGCTCTTCCGCTTCCTCGCTCACTGAC
TCGCTGCGCTCGGTCGTTCGGCTGCGGCGAGCGGTATCAGCTCACTCAAAGGCGGTAATACGGTTATCCA
CAGAATCAGGGGATAACGCAGGAAAGAACATGTGAGCAAAAGGCCAGCAAAAGGCCAGGAACCGTAAAAA
GGCCGCGTTGCTGGCGTTTTTCCATAGGCTCCGCCCCCCTGACGAGCATCACAAAAATCGACGCTCAAGT
CAGAGGTGGCGAAACCCGACAGGACTATAAAGATACCAGGCGTTTCCCCCTGGAAGCTCCCTCGTGCGCT
CTCCTGTTCCGACCCTGCCGCTTACCGGATACCTGTCCGCCTTTCTCCCTTCGGGAAGCGTGGCGCTTTC
TCATAGCTCACGCTGTAGGTATCTCAGTTCGGTGTAGGTCGTTCGCTCCAAGCTGGGCTGTGTGCACGAA
CCCCCCGTTCAGCCCGACCGCTGCGCCTTATCCGGTAACTATCGTCTTGAGTCCAACCCGGTAAGACACG
ACTTATCGCCACTGGCAGCAGCCACTGGTAACAGGATTAGCAGAGCGAGGTATGTAGGCGGTGCTACAGA
GTTCTTGAAGTGGTGGCCTAACTACGGCTACACTAGAAGAACAGTATTTGGTATCTGCGCTCTGCTGAAG
CCAGTTACCTTCGGAAAAAGAGTTGGTAGCTCTTGATCCGGCAAACAAACCACCGCTGGTAGCGGTGGTT
TTTTTGTTTGCAAGCAGCAGATTACGCGCAGAAAAAAAGGATCTCAAGAAGATCCTTTGATCTTTTCTAC
GGGGTCTGACGCTCAGTGGAACGAAAACTCACGTTAAGGGATTTTGGTCATGAGATTATCAAAAAGGATC
TTCACCTAGATCCTTTTAAATTAAAAATGAAGTTTTAAATCAATCTAAAGTATATATGAGTAAACTTGGT
CTGACAGTTACCAATGCTTAATCAGTGAGGCACCTATCTCAGCGATCTGTCTATTTCGTTCATCCATAGT
TGCCTGACTCCCCGTCGTGTAGATAACTACGATACGGGAGGGCTTACCATCTGGCCCCAGTGCTGCAATG
ATACCGCGAGACCCACGCTCACCGGCTCCAGATTTATCAGCAATAAACCAGCCAGCCGGAAGGGCCGAGC
GCAGAAGTGGTCCTGCAACTTTATCCGCCTCCATCCAGTCTATTAATTGTTGCCGGGAAGCTAGAGTAAG
TAGTTCGCCAGTTAATAGTTTGCGCAACGTTGTTGCCATTGCTACAGGCATCGTGGTGTCACGCTCGTCG
TTTGGTATGGCTTCATTCAGCTCCGGTTCCCAACGATCAAGGCGAGTTACATGATCCCCCATGTTGTGCA
AAAAAGCGGTTAGCTCCTTCGGTCCTCCGATCGTTGTCAGAAGTAAGTTGGCCGCAGTGTTATCACTCAT
GGTTATGGCAGCACTGCATAATTCTCTTACTGTCATGCCATCCGTAAGATGCTTTTCTGTGACTGGTGAG
TACTCAACCAAGTCATTCTGAGAATAGTGTATGCGGCGACCGAGTTGCTCTTGCCCGGCGTCAATACGGG
ATAATACCGCGCCACATAGCAGAACTTTAAAAGTGCTCATCATTGGAAAACGTTCTTCGGGGCGAAAACT
CTCAAGGATCTTACCGCTGTTGAGATCCAGTTCGATGTAACCCACTCGTGCACCCAACTGATCTTCAGCA
TCTTTTACTTTCACCAGCGTTTCTGGGTGAGCAAAAACAGGAAGGCAAAATGCCGCAAAAAAGGGAATAA
GGGCGACACGGAAATGTTGAATACTCATACTCTTCCTTTTTCAATATTATTGAAGCATTTATCAGGGTTA
TTGTCTCATGAGCGGATACATATTTGAATGTATTTAGAAAAATAAACAAATAGGGGTTCCGCGCACATTT
CCCCGAAAAGTGCCACCTGACGTCGACGGATCGGGAGATCTCCCGATCCCCTATGGTGCACTCTCAGTAC
AATCTGCTCTGATGCCGCATAGTTAAGCCAGTATCTGCTCCCTGCTTGTGTGTTGGAGGTCGCTGAGTAG
TGCGCGAGCAAAATTTAAGCTACAACAAGGCAAGGCTTGACCGACAATTGCATGAAGAATCTGCTTAGGG
TTAGGCGTTTTGCGCTGCTTCGCGATGTACGGGCCAGATATACGCGTTGACATTGATTATTGACTAGTTA
TTAATAGTAATCAATTACGGGGTCATTAGTTCATAGCCCATATATGGAGTTCCGCGTTACATAACTTACG
GTAAATGGCCCGCCTGGCTGACCGCCCAACGACCCCCGCCCATTGACGTCAATAATGACGTATGTTCCCA
TAGTAACGCCAATAGGGACTTTCCATTGACGTCAATGGGTGGAGTATTTACGGTAAACTGCCCACTTGGC
AGTACATCAAGTGTATCATATGCCAAGTACGCCCCCTATTGACGTCAATGACGGTAAATGGCCCGCCTGG
CATTATGCCCAGTACATGACCTTATGGGACTTTCCTACTTGGCAGTACATCTACGTATTAGTCATCGCTA
TTACCATGGTGATGCGGTTTTGGCAGTACATCAATGGGCGTGGATAGCGGTTTGACTCACGGGGATTTCC
AAGTCTCCACCCCATTGACGTCAATGGGAGTTTGTTTTGGCACCAAAATCAACGGGACTTTCCAAAATGT
CGTAACAACTCCGCCCCATTGACGCAAATGGGCGGTAGGCGTGTACGGTGGGAGGTCTATATAAGCAGAG
CTCTCTGGCTAACTAGAGAACCCACTGCTTACTGGCTTATCGAAATTAATACGACTCACTATAGGGAGAC
CCAAGCTGGCTAGCGTTTAAACGGGCCCTCTAGACTCGAGGCCACCATGATGGCTGATCCCCGGGGCCCC
GTAGACCATGGAGTTCAAATTCGATTTATTACAGAGCCAGAGGGTGCTACTGAAATGGGCACCCTTCGTC
GTAGTGGGCGGCGCCCTGCAAGGGATGCAAGAGCCAGTACCTATGGGGTCGCTGTGCGTGTGCAGGGCAT
CGCCGGGCAACCGTTTGTGGTTCTTAACAGTGGAGAGAAAGGGACTGACTCCTTTGGGGTCCAGATCAAA
GGGGGCAACAACCGGGGGTCCCCAGGTGCACTGAGCTCCGATTCAGAGCTCCCCGAAAACCCCTACTCTC
AAGTCAAGGGACGTCCTGCCACTTCTCGGAGCAGCACATCTGATGAGGAGCCCAAGGACCACTTGAATGG
AAAACTGATCCGTTCCCAGTCGCAAGCCTCTCTGACCGGGCTTGCCTTTATGAGTCCTAGTAATAGGAGC
ACCAGCTTGCTGGAACTAGCCCCTAAACCGACTTCCTCGATTAACACCATTGACACTGCCCCCTTGTCTT
CAGTGGACTCGCTCATCAACAAGTTTGATAGTCAGAAGGGGGGGCAGGTCCGGGGTCGCACTGGGCGCCG
CACAAGGACACTTCCCCACGAACAGCGCAAGCGGAGCCAGAGTCTGGACAGCAGGCTCCCACGGGATACA
CGTGAGGAACGGGAGCACCAGTCCGCTAACCACTGGACCCGCGGCACAAAGTATGACAACCATGTGGACA
GTTCAAAGAACCCATCGCAGAAGCAGAGCCCGTTCAGCAGCTTCAGCCGTTCGCGTCAGACTCAAGACTG
GGTGCTTCAGAGTTTTGAGGAGACACGGGATCCAGCCATGGTGCAGTTCAAATCAACTCCAGACCTTCTC
AGAGACCAGAGAGAGACAGCGCCACCAGGCAGTGCGGACCATGTGAAGGCCACCATCTATGGCATCCTAA
GGGAGGGAAGCTCGGAGAGTGAGGCATCTGTGAGGAGGAAAGTTAGTTTGGTGCTGGAGCAAATGCAGCC
TCTGGGGATGGTTTCTCCTGCTTCTACCAAGGCCCTGGCAGGACAGGCTGAGCTTACCCGAAAAATGGAG
GAACTTCAGAAGAAGCTGGATGAGGAGGTGAAGAAGCGGCAGAAGCTAGAACCATCCAGGGTTGGGCTGG
AGAGGCAGCTGGAGGAGAAGGCTGAAGAGTGCCACCGACTGCAGGAGTTGCTGGAGAGGAGAAAGGGGGA
GGTCCAGCAGAGCAGCAAGGAACTTCAGAACATGAAGCTCCTGCTAGGCCAGGAAGAAGGACTACGGCAT
GGGCTGGAGGCCCAGGTGAAGGAGCTACAGCTTAAGCTCAAGCATAGCCAGAGTCCCGATTCTGGAAAGG
AAAGTCTCCTAAAGGACTTGTTAGACACCCGGGAACTTCTAGAAGAACTCTTAGAGGGCAAACAACGAGT
AGAGGAGCAGCTCAGGCTGAGGGAACGGGAGCTGACAGCCCTGAAGGGGGCCCTGAAAGAGGAGGTGGCC
TCCCACGACCAGGAGGTGGAACATGTCCGGCTGCAGTACCAGCGAGACACGGAGCAGCTTCGCCGGAGCA
TGCAAGATGCGACCCAGGACCATGCTGCACTGGAGGCTGAGAGGCAGAAGATGTCTTCCCTCGTGCGGGA
GCTGCAAAGAGAGCTAGAGGAGACCTCTGAGGAGACAGGGCATTGGCAGAGCATGTTCCAGAAGAACAAG
GAAGAGCTGAGAGCCACCAAGCAGGAACTGCTGCAACTGCGGATGGAGAAGGAGGAGATGGAAGAGGAAC
TTGGGGAGAAGATGGAGGTCTTACAGAGGGACTTAGAGCAGGCCCGAGCCAGTACAAGAGATACTCACCA
GGTTGAGGAACTTAAAAAGGAGCTTCGACGCACCCAGGGGGAGCTTAAAGAGCTTCAGGCAGAGCAGCAG
AACCAGGAGGTGACTGGGCGACACCAGAACCAGGTGTTAGAGAAGCAGCTGGCAGCGCTGAGGGAGGAGG
CTGATCGAGGCCGAGAGCTGGAGCAGCAGAACCTCCAGCTACAAAAGACCCTGCAGCAACTGCGGCAGGA
CTGTGAAGAGGCTTCCAAGGCTAAGGTGGCATCAGAGACAGAGGCCATGGTGCTGGGGCAGCGTCGGGCA
ACCGTGGAAACCACACTTCGGGAGACACAAGAGGAAAATGACGAATTCCGAAGGCGCATCCTGGGTCTGG
AGCAGCAGTTGAAGGAGGCCCGAGGTCTGGCGGAAGGTGGGGAAGCGGTGGAGGCACGGCTTCGGGACAA
AGTGCATCGGCTGGAGGTAGAGAAACAGCAGCTGGAAGAGGCTTTGAATGCTGCCCGGGAGGAGGAGGGG
AACCTGGCAGCAGCCAAGCGGGCTCTGGAGGTCCGGCTAGATGAGGCCCAGCGGGGGCTGGCACGCCTTG
GGCAGGAACAGCAAGCACTGAACCGGGCCCTAGAGGAAGAGGGGAAGCAGCGGGAGGCTCTCCGGAGGAG
CAAGGCAGAGTTGGAGGAGCAGAAGCGTTTGCTGAACAGGACTGTAGACCGACTCAACAAAGAGCTGGAG
CAGATTGGGGATGACTCCAAGCTAGCCCTGCAGCAGCTCCAGGCTCAGATGGAAGATTACAAGGAAAAGG
CCCGGAAGGAAGTAGCTGATGCCCAGCGTCAGGCCAAGGATTGGGCCAGTGAGGCTGAAAAGAATTCAGG
GGGGCTGAGCCGGCTTCAGGATGAGCTGCAAAGGCTGCGGCAAGCCCTGCAGACATCCCAGGCTGAGCGG
GACACAGCCAGGCTGGACAAAGAGCTGCTGGCCCAGCGACTGCAGGGTCTAGAGCAAGAGGCTGAGAACA
AGAAACGCTTCCAGGACGACAAGGCTCGACAGCTGAAGAGCCTAGAGGAGAAAGTCTCGCGGCTGGAAGC
GGAGTTAGATGAAGAAAAGAACACTGTGGAACTGTTAACAGATCGGGTGAACCGTGGCCGGGATCAGGTG
GATCAACTGAGGACAGAGCTCATGCAGGAGAGATCTGCTCGACAGGACTTGGAGTGTGACAAAATCTCCT
TGGAGAGACAGAACAAGGATTTGAAGACCCGGTTGGCCAGTTCAGAGGGCTTCCAGAAACCCAGCGCTAG
CCTCTCCCAGCTTGAGTCCCAGAATCAGCTGCTGCAAGAGCGGCTGCAAGCTGAAGAGAGAGAGAAGACA
GTTCTGCAGTCCACCAATCGCAAACTAGAACGGAGGGTTAAGGAGCTCTCCATCCAGATTGATGATGAAC
GGCAGCATGTCAACGACCAGAAGGACCAGCTAACCCTGAGGGTGAAGGCTTTGAAGCGGCAGGTGGATGA
AGCAGAAGAGGAAATTGAGCGGCTGGACAGCCTGAGGAAGAAGGCACAGCGGGAACTGGAGGAACAGCAT
GAGGTCAATGAACAGCTCCAAGCCCGGATCAAATCCTTGGAAAAGGATGCCTGGCGGAAAGCTTCCCGCT
CAGCTGCTGAGTCAGCCCTCAAACAAGAGGGGCTGAGCTCTGATGAGGAGTTTGACAACGTCTACGACCC
CTCATCCATTGCATCACTGCTTACTGAGAGCAACCTGCAGACTAGCTCATGTAGGTACCAAGCTTACGTA
GAACAAAAACTCATCTCAGAAGAGGATCTGAATAGCGCCGTCGACCATCATCATCATCATCATTGAGTTT
AAACGGTCTCCAGCTTAAGTTTAAACCGCTGATCAGCCTCGACTGTGCCTTCTAGTTGCCAGCCATCTGT
TGTTTGCCCCTCCCCCGTGCCTTCCTTGACCCTGGAAGGTGCCACTCCCACTGTCCTTTCCTAATAAAAT
GAGGAAATTGCATCGCATTGTCTGAGTAGGTGTCATTCTATTCTGGGGGGTGGGGTGGGGCAGGACAGCA
AGGGGGAGGATTGGGAAGACAATAGCAGGCATGCTGGGGATGCGGTGGGCTCTATGGCTTCTGAGGCGGA
AAGAACCAG
